>Addgene plasmid #43506 | III-ACTT | depositor partial sequence | sequence record 58771 | III-ACTT sequence 426 bps
CGTCTCGGCTCACCCCAGAGCAGGTCGTGGCAATCGCCTCCAACATTGGCGGGAAACAGGCACTCGAGAC
TGTCCAGCGCCTGCTTCCCGTGCTGTGCCAAGCGCACGGACTGACCCCAGAGCAGGTCGTGGCGATCGCA
AGCCACGACGGAGGAAAGCAAGCCTTGGAAACAGTACAGAGGCTGTTGCCTGTGCTGTGCCAAGCGCACG
GCCTCACCCCAGAGCAGGTCGTGGCCATTGCCTCGAATGGAGGGGGCAAACAGGCGTTGGAAACCGTACA
ACGATTGCTGCCGGTGCTGTGCCAAGCGCACGGATTAACCCCAGAGCAGGTCGTGGCCATTGCCTCGAAT
GGAGGGGGCAAACAGGCGTTGGAAACCGTACAACGATTGCTGCCGGTGCTGTGCCAAGCGCACGGACTCA
GAGACG
