>Addgene plasmid #43506 | III-ACTT | addgene partial sequence | sequence record 61505 | M13-F20 5'-TGTAAAACGACGGCCAGT-3'
GCGATTGGGCCCTCTAGATGCATGCTCGAGCGGCCGCCAGTGTGATGGATATCTGCAGAATTCGCCCTTG
ATGCCGTCCTAGCGCGTCTCGGCTCACCCCAGAGCAGGTCGTGGCAATCGCCTCCAACATTGGCGGGAAA
CAGGCACTCGAGACTGTCCAGCGCCTGCTTCCCGTGCTGTGCCAAGCGCACGGACTGACCCCAGAGCAGG
TCGTGGCGATCGCAAGCCACGACGGAGGAAAGCAAGCCTTGGAAACAGTACAGAGGCTGTTGCCTGTGCT
GTGCCAAGCGCACGGCCTCACCCCAGAGCAGGTCGTGGCCATTGCCTCGAATGGAGGGGGCAAACAGGCG
TTGGAAACCGTACAACGATTGCTGCCGGTGCTGTGCCAAGCGCACGGATTAACCCCAGAGCAGGTCGTGG
CCATTGCCTCGAATGGAGGGGGCAAACAGGCGTTGGAAACCGTACAACGATTGCTGCCGGTGCTGTGCCA
AGCGCACGGACTCAGAGACGTGGGCACAGGAAAGATACTTAAGGGCGAATTCCAGCACACTGGCGGCCGT
TACTAGTGGATCCGAGCTCGGTACCAAGCTTGATGCATAGCTTGAGTATTCTATAGTGTCACCTAAATAG
CTTGGCGTAATCATGGTCATAGCTGTTTCCTGTGTGAAATTGTTATCCGCTCACAATTCCACACAACATA
CGAGCCGGAAGCATAAAGTGTAAAGCCTGGGGTGCCTAATGAGTGAGCTAACTCACATTAATTGCGTTGC
GCTCACTGCCCGCTTTCCAGTCGGGAAACCTGTCGTGCCAGCTGCATTAATGAATCGGCCAACGCGCGGG
GAGAGGCGGTTTGCGTATTGGGCGCTCTTC
