[The description below was written by a language model from this plasmid's Addgene catalogue record.]
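Description:
III-ACTT is a bacterial cloning plasmid built on the commercial pCRII-TOPO backbone (about 4.0 kb without insert), carrying a 426 bp synthetic insert introduced by TOPO cloning. It is maintained at high copy number in E. coli and is selectable with both ampicillin and kanamycin, reflecting the two resistance markers present on this backbone. The insert sits between the T7 and M13-reverse priming sites used to verify it by sequencing. No feature table accompanies the record, so the origin of replication and other backbone elements are not itemised.

The record does not explicitly describe what the insert encodes, but the associated publication reports a TALEN genome-editing system for generating human stem cell-based disease models. The name and size give some hints. An insert of roughly 426 bp is consistent with about four TALE repeat units of around 100 bp each, and "ACTT" plausibly denotes the four target DNA bases recognised by those repeats, while "III" may indicate the position of this block within an ordered assembly. On that reading, which is an inference rather than a stated fact, the plasmid would be one member of a library of pre-assembled multi-repeat modules that are joined in series to build a full TALE DNA-binding array for fusion to a nuclease domain. The plasmid has no stated expression function in mammalian cells. It serves as a storage and propagation vector for a synthetic building block rather than as a finished genome-editing construct.
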