Addgene plasmid #43506: III-ACTT
Depositing lab: Chad Cowan & Kiran Musunuru. Depositing organization: Harvard University. Publication: A TALEN Genome-Editing System for Generating Human Stem Cell-Based Disease Models. Ding Q, Lee YK, Schaefer EA, Peters DT, Veres A, Kim K, Kuperwasser N, Motola DL, Meissner TB, Hendriks WT, Trevisan M, Gupta RM, Moisan A, Banks E, Friesen M, Schinzel RT, Xia F, Tang A, Xia Y, Figueroa E, Wann A, Ahfeldt T, Daheron L, Zhang F, Rubin LL, Peng LF, Chung RT, Musunuru K, Cowan CA. Cell Stem Cell. 2012 Dec 12. pii: S1934-5909(12)00645-5. doi: 10.1016/j.stem.2012.11.011. PubMed 23246482.
Backbone
  Vector backbone: pCRII-TOPO
  Backbone manufacturer: Invitrogen
  Backbone size w/o insert (bp): 3973
  Vector type: Bacterial Cloning
Growth in bacteria
  Bacterial resistance: Ampicillin and Kanamycin, 100 & 50 μg/mL
  Growth temperature: 37°C
  Growth strain: Top10
  Copy number: High Copy
Gene/Insert
  Gene/Insert name: III-ACTT
  Species: Synthetic
  Insert size (bp): 426
  Cloning method: TOPO Cloning
  Sequencing primers: 5′ T7; 3′ M13-rev
Terms and licenses: Academic/Nonprofit Terms; Industry Terms: Not Available to Industry
How to cite: III-ACTT was a gift from Chad Cowan & Kiran Musunuru (Addgene plasmid # 43506 ; http://n2t.net/addgene:43506 ; RRID:Addgene_43506)
